>Addgene plasmid #118156 | Lenti-(BB)-EF1a-KRAB-dCas9-P2A-EGFP | addgene full sequence | sequence record 239644 | Addgene NGS Result
GAAAACTCTCAAGGATCTTACCGCTGTTGAGATCCAGTTCGATGTAACCCACTCGTGCACCCAACTGATC
TTCAGCATCTTTTACTTTCACCAGCGTTTCTGGGTGAGCAAAAACAGGAAGGCAAAATGCCGCAAAAAAG
GGAATAAGGGCGACACGGAAATGTTGAATACTCATACTCTTCCTTTTTCAATATTATTGAAGCATTTATC
AGGGTTATTGTCTCATGAGCGGATACATATTTGAATGTATTTAGAAAAATAAACAAATAGGGGTTCCGCG
CACATTTCCCCGAAAAGTGCCACCTGACGTCGACGGATCGGGAGATCTCCCGATCCCCTATGGTGCACTC
TCAGTACAATCTGCTCTGATGCCGCATAGTTAAGCCAGTATCTGCTCCCTGCTTGTGTGTTGGAGGTCGC
TGAGTAGTGCGCGAGCAAAATTTAAGCTACAACAAGGCAAGGCTTGACCGACAATTGCATGAAGAATCTG
CTTAGGGTTAGGCGTTTTGCGCTGCTTCGCGATGTACGGGCCAGATATACGCGTTGACATTGATTATTGA
CTAGTTATTAATAGTAATCAATTACGGGGTCATTAGTTCATAGCCCATATATGGAGTTCCGCGTTACATA
ACTTACGGTAAATGGCCCGCCTGGCTGACCGCCCAACGACCCCCGCCCATTGACGTCAATAATGACGTAT
GTTCCCATAGTAACGCCAATAGGGACTTTCCATTGACGTCAATGGGTGGAGTATTTACGGTAAACTGCCC
ACTTGGCAGTACATCAAGTGTATCATATGCCAAGTACGCCCCCTATTGACGTCAATGACGGTAAATGGCC
CGCCTGGCATTATGCCCAGTACATGACCTTATGGGACTTTCCTACTTGGCAGTACATCTACGTATTAGTC
ATCGCTATTACCATGGTGATGCGGTTTTGGCAGTACATCAATGGGCGTGGATAGCGGTTTGACTCACGGG
GATTTCCAAGTCTCCACCCCATTGACGTCAATGGGAGTTTGTTTTGGCACCAAAATCAACGGGACTTTCC
AAAATGTCGTAACAACTCCGCCCCATTGACGCAAATGGGCGGTAGGCGTGTACGGTGGGAGGTCTATATA
AGCAGCGCGTTTTGCCTGTACTGGGTCTCTCTGGTTAGACCAGATCTGAGCCTGGGAGCTCTCTGGCTAA
CTAGGGAACCCACTGCTTAAGCCTCAATAAAGCTTGCCTTGAGTGCTTCAAGTAGTGTGTGCCCGTCTGT
TGTGTGACTCTGGTAACTAGAGATCCCTCAGACCCTTTTAGTCAGTGTGGAAAATCTCTAGCAGTGGCGC
CCGAACAGGGACTTGAAAGCGAAAGGGAAACCAGAGGAGCTCTCTCGACGCAGGACTCGGCTTGCTGAAG
CGCGCACGGCAAGAGGCGAGGGGCGGCGACTGGTGAGTACGCCAAAAATTTTGACTAGCGGAGGCTAGAA
GGAGAGAGATGGGTGCGAGAGCGTCAGTATTAAGCGGGGGAGAATTAGATCGCGATGGGAAAAAATTCGG
TTAAGGCCAGGGGGAAAGAAAAAATATAAATTAAAACATATAGTATGGGCAAGCAGGGAGCTAGAACGAT
TCGCAGTTAATCCTGGCCTGTTAGAAACATCAGAAGGCTGTAGACAAATACTGGGACAGCTACAACCATC
CCTTCAGACAGGATCAGAAGAACTTAGATCATTATATAATACAGTAGCAACCCTCTATTGTGTGCATCAA
AGGATAGAGATAAAAGACACCAAGGAAGCTTTAGACAAGATAGAGGAAGAGCAAAACAAAAGTAAGACCA
CCGCACAGCAAGCGGCCGCTGATCTTCAGACCTGGAGGAGGAGATATGAGGGACAATTGGAGAAGTGAAT
TATATAAATATAAAGTAGTAAAAATTGAACCATTAGGAGTAGCACCCACCAAGGCAAAGAGAAGAGTGGT
GCAGAGAGAAAAAAGAGCAGTGGGAATAGGAGCTTTGTTCCTTGGGTTCTTGGGAGCAGCAGGAAGCACT
ATGGGCGCAGCGTCAATGACGCTGACGGTACAGGCCAGACAATTATTGTCTGGTATAGTGCAGCAGCAGA
ACAATTTGCTGAGGGCTATTGAGGCGCAACAGCATCTGTTGCAACTCACAGTCTGGGGCATCAAGCAGCT
CCAGGCAAGAATCCTGGCTGTGGAAAGATACCTAAAGGATCAACAGCTCCTGGGGATTTGGGGTTGCTCT
GGAAAACTCATTTGCACCACTGCTGTGCCTTGGAATGCTAGTTGGAGTAATAAATCTCTGGAACAGATTT
GGAATCACACGACCTGGATGGAGTGGGACAGAGAAATTAACAATTACACAAGCTTAATACACTCCTTAAT
TGAAGAATCGCAAAACCAGCAAGAAAAGAATGAACAAGAATTATTGGAATTAGATAAATGGGCAAGTTTG
TGGAATTGGTTTAACATAACAAATTGGCTGTGGTATATAAAATTATTCATAATGATAGTAGGAGGCTTGG
TAGGTTTAAGAATAGTTTTTGCTGTACTTTCTATAGTGAATAGAGTTAGGCAGGGATATTCACCATTATC
GTTTCAGACCCACCTCCCAACCCCGAGGGGACCCGACAGGCCCGAAGGAATAGAAGAAGAAGGTGGAGAG
AGAGACAGAGACAGATCCATTCGATTAGTGAACGGATCGGCACTGCGTGCGCCAATTCTGCAGACAAATG
GCAGTATTCATCCACAATTTTAAAAGAAAAGGGGGGATTGGGGGGTACAGTGCAGGGGAAAGAATAGTAG
ACATAATAGCAACAGACATACAAACTAAAGAATTACAAAAACAAATTACAAAAATTCAAAATTTTCGGGT
TTATTACAGGGACAGCAGAGATCCAGTTTGGTTAATTAAGGTACCGAGGGCCTATTTCCCATGATTCCTT
CATATTTGCATATACGATACAAGGCTGTTAGAGAGATAATTAGAATTAATTTGACTGTAAACACAAAGAT
ATTAGTACAAAATACGTGACGTAGAAAGTAATAATTTCTTGGGTAGTTTGCAGTTTTAAAATTATGTTTT
AAAATGGACTATCATATGCTTACCGTAACTTGAAAGTATTTCGATTTCTTGGCTTTATATATCTTGTGGA
AAGGACGAAACACCGGAGACGGTTGTAAATGAGCACACAAAATACACATGCTAAAATATTATATTCTATG
ACCTTTATAAAATCAACCAAAATCTTCTTTTTAATAACTTTAGTATCAATAATTAGAATTTTTATGTTCC
TTTTTGCAAACTTTTAATAAAAATGAGCAAAATAAAAAAACGCTAGTTTTAGTAACTCGCGTTGTTTTCT
TCACCTTTAATAATAGCTACTCCACCACTTGTTCCTAAGCGGTCAGCTCCTGCTTCAATCATTTTTTGAG
CATCTTCAAATGTTCTAACTCCACCAGCTGCTTTAACTAAAGCATTGTCTTTAACAACTGACTTCATTAG
TTTAACATCTTCAAATGTTGCACCTGATTTTGAAAATCCTGTTGATGTTTTAACAAATTCTAATCCAGCT
TCAACAGCTATTTCACAAGCTTTCATGATTTCTTCTTTTGTTAATAAACAATTTTCCATAATACATTTAA
CAACATGTGATCCAGCTGCTTTTTTTACAGCTTTCATGTCTTCTAAAACTAATTCATAATTTTTGTCTTT
TAATGCACCAATATTTAATACCATATCAATTTCTGTTGCACCATCTTTAATTGCTTCAGAAACTTCGAAT
GCTTTTGTAGCTGTTGTGCATGCACCTAGAGGAAAACCTACAACATTTGTTATTCCTACATTTGTGCCTT
TTAATAATTCTTTACAATAGCTTGTTCAATATGAATTAACACAAACTGTTGCAAAATCAAATTCAATTGC
TTCATCACATAATTGTTTAATTTCAGCTTTCGTAGCATCTTGTTTTAATAATGTGTGATCTATATATTTG
TTTAGTTTCATTTTTTCTCCTATATATTCATTTTTAATTTTAATTCTTTAATAATTTCGTCTACTTTAAC
TTTAGCGTTTTGAACAGATTCACCAACACCTATAAAATAAATTTTTAGTTTAGGTTCAGTTCCACTTGGG
CGAACAGCAAATCATGACTTATCTTCTAAATAAAATTTTAGTAAGTCTTGTCCTGGCATATTATACATTC
CATCGATGTAGTCTTCAACATTAACAACTTTAAGTCCAGCAATTTGAGTTAAGGGTGTTGCTCTCAATGA
TTTCATTAATGGTTCAATTTTTAATTTCTTTTCTTCTGGTTTAAAATTCAAGTTTAAAGTGAAAGTGTAA
TATGCACCCATTTCTTTAAATAAATCTTCTAAATAGTCTACTAATGTTTTATTTTGTTTTTTATAAAATC
AAGCAGCCTCTGCTATTAATATAGAAGCTTGTATTCCATCTTTATCTCTAGCTGAGTCATCAATTACATA
TCCATAACTTTCTTCATAAGCAAAAACAAAATTTAATCCGTTATCTTCTTCTTTAGCAATTTCTCTACCC
ATTCATTTAAATCCAGTTAAAGTTTTTACAATATTAACTCCATATTTTTCATGAGCGATTCTATCACCCA
AATCACTTGTTACAAAACTTGAATATAGAGCCGGATTTTTTGGAATGCTATTTAAGCGTTTTAGATTTGA
TAATTTTCAATCAATTAAAATTGGTCCTGTTTGATTTCCATCTAATCTTACAAAATGACCATCATGTTTT
ATTGCCATTCCAAATCTGTCAGCATCTGGGTCATTCATAATAATAATATCTGCATCATGTTTAATACCAT
ATTCAAGCGGTATTTTTCATGCAGGATCAAATTCTGGATTTGGATTTACAACATTTTTAAATGTTTCATC
TTCAAATGCATGCTCTTCAACCTCAATAACGTTATATCCTGATTCACGTAATATTTTTGGGGTAAATTTA
GTTCCTGTTCCATTAACTGCGCTAAAAATAATTTTTAAATCTTTTTTAGCTTCTTGCTCTTTTTTGTACG
TCTCTGTTTTAGAGCTAGAAATAGCAAGTTAAAATAAGGCTAGTCCGTTATCAACTTGAAAAAGTGGCAC
CGAGTCGGTGCTTTTTTGAATTCGCTAGCTAGGTCTTGAAAGGAGTGGGAATTGGCTCCGGTGCCCGTCA
GTGGGCAGAGCGCACATCGCCCACAGTCCCCGAGAAGTTGGGGGGAGGGGTCGGCAATTGATCCGGTGCC
TAGAGAAGGTGGCGCGGGGTAAACTGGGAAAGTGATGTCGTGTACTGGCTCCGCCTTTTTCCCGAGGGTG
GGGGAGAACCGTATATAAGTGCAGTAGTCGCCGTGAACGTTCTTTTTCGCAACGGGTTTGCCGCCAGAAC
ACAGGACCGGTGATCCGCCACCATGGATGCTAAGTCACTAACTGCCTGGTCCCGGACACTGGTGACCTTC
AAGGATGTATTTGTGGACTTCACCAGGGAGGAGTGGAAGCTGCTGGACACTGCTCAGCAGATCGTGTACA
GAAATGTGATGCTGGAGAACTATAAGAACCTGGTTTCCTTGGGTTATCAGCTTACTAAGCCAGATGTGAT
CCTCCGGTTGGAGAAGGGAGAAGAGCCCGGCGGTTCCGGCGGAGGGTCGATGGACAAGAAGTACAGCATC
GGCCTGGCCATCGGCACCAACTCTGTGGGCTGGGCCGTGATCACCGACGAGTACAAGGTGCCCAGCAAGA
AATTCAAGGTGCTGGGCAACACCGACCGGCACAGCATCAAGAAGAACCTGATCGGCGCCCTGCTGTTCGA
CAGCGGAGAAACAGCCGAGGCCACCCGGCTGAAGAGAACCGCCAGAAGAAGATACACCAGACGGAAGAAC
CGGATCTGCTATCTGCAAGAGATCTTCAGCAACGAGATGGCCAAGGTGGACGACAGCTTCTTCCACAGAC
TGGAAGAGTCCTTCCTGGTGGAAGAGGATAAGAAGCACGAGCGGCACCCCATCTTCGGCAACATCGTGGA
CGAGGTGGCCTACCACGAGAAGTACCCCACCATCTACCACCTGAGAAAGAAACTGGTGGACAGCACCGAC
AAGGCCGACCTGCGGCTGATCTATCTGGCCCTGGCCCACATGATCAAGTTCCGGGGCCACTTCCTGATCG
AGGGCGACCTGAACCCCGACAACAGCGACGTGGACAAGCTGTTCATCCAGCTGGTGCAGACCTACAACCA
GCTGTTCGAGGAAAACCCCATCAACGCCAGCGGCGTGGACGCCAAGGCCATCCTGTCTGCCAGACTGAGC
AAGAGCAGACGGCTGGAAAATCTGATCGCCCAGCTGCCCGGCGAGAAGAAGAATGGCCTGTTCGGCAACC
TGATTGCCCTGAGCCTGGGCCTGACCCCCAACTTCAAGAGCAACTTCGACCTGGCCGAGGATGCCAAACT
GCAGCTGAGCAAGGACACCTACGACGACGACCTGGACAACCTGCTGGCCCAGATCGGCGACCAGTACGCC
GACCTGTTTCTGGCCGCCAAGAACCTGTCCGACGCCATCCTGCTGAGCGACATCCTGAGAGTGAACACCG
AGATCACCAAGGCCCCCCTGAGCGCCTCTATGATCAAGAGATACGACGAGCACCACCAGGACCTGACCCT
GCTGAAAGCTCTCGTGCGGCAGCAGCTGCCTGAGAAGTACAAAGAGATTTTCTTCGACCAGAGCAAGAAC
GGCTACGCCGGCTACATCGATGGCGGAGCCAGCCAGGAAGAGTTCTACAAGTTCATCAAGCCCATCCTGG
AAAAGATGGACGGCACCGAGGAACTGCTCGTGAAGCTGAACAGAGAGGACCTGCTGCGGAAGCAGCGGAC
CTTCGACAACGGCAGCATCCCCCACCAGATCCACCTGGGAGAGCTGCACGCCATTCTGCGGCGGCAGGAA
GATTTTTACCCATTCCTGAAGGACAACCGGGAAAAGATCGAGAAGATCCTGACCTTCCGCATCCCCTACT
ACGTGGGCCCTCTGGCCAGGGGAAACAGCAGATTCGCCTGGATGACCAGAAAGAGCGAGGAAACCATCAC
CCCCTGGAACTTCGAGGAAGTGGTGGACAAGGGCGCCAGCGCCCAGAGCTTCATCGAGCGGATGACCAAC
TTCGATAAGAACCTGCCCAACGAGAAGGTGCTGCCCAAGCACAGCCTGCTGTACGAGTACTTCACCGTGT
ACAACGAGCTGACCAAAGTGAAATACGTGACCGAGGGAATGAGAAAGCCCGCCTTCCTGAGCGGCGAGCA
GAAAAAAGCCATCGTGGACCTGCTGTTCAAGACCAACCGGAAAGTGACCGTGAAGCAGCTGAAAGAGGAC
TACTTCAAGAAAATCGAGTGCTTCGACTCCGTGGAAATCTCCGGCGTGGAAGATCGGTTCAACGCCTCCC
TGGGCACATACCACGATCTGCTGAAAATTATCAAGGACAAGGACTTCCTGGACAATGAGGAAAACGAGGA
CATTCTGGAAGATATCGTGCTGACCCTGACACTGTTTGAGGACAGAGAGATGATCGAGGAACGGCTGAAA
ACCTATGCCCACCTGTTCGACGACAAAGTGATGAAGCAGCTGAAGCGGCGGAGATACACCGGCTGGGGCA
GGCTGAGCCGGAAGCTGATCAACGGCATCCGGGACAAGCAGTCCGGCAAGACAATCCTGGATTTCCTGAA
GTCCGACGGCTTCGCCAACAGAAACTTCATGCAGCTGATCCACGACGACAGCCTGACCTTTAAAGAGGAC
ATCCAGAAAGCCCAGGTGTCCGGCCAGGGCGATAGCCTGCACGAGCACATTGCCAATCTGGCCGGCAGCC
CCGCCATTAAGAAGGGCATCCTGCAGACAGTGAAGGTGGTGGACGAGCTCGTGAAAGTGATGGGCCGGCA
CAAGCCCGAGAACATCGTGATCGAAATGGCCAGAGAGAACCAGACCACCCAGAAGGGACAGAAGAACAGC
CGCGAGAGAATGAAGCGGATCGAAGAGGGCATCAAAGAGCTGGGCAGCCAGATCCTGAAAGAACACCCCG
TGGAAAACACCCAGCTGCAGAACGAGAAGCTGTACCTGTACTACCTGCAGAATGGGCGGGATATGTACGT
GGACCAGGAACTGGACATCAACCGGCTGTCCGACTACGATGTGGACGCTATCGTGCCTCAGAGCTTTCTG
AAGGACGACTCCATCGATAACAAAGTGCTGACTCGGAGCGACAAGAACCGGGGCAAGAGCGACAACGTGC
CCTCCGAAGAGGTCGTGAAGAAGATGAAGAACTACTGGCGCCAGCTGCTGAATGCCAAGCTGATTACCCA
GAGGAAGTTCGACAATCTGACCAAGGCCGAGAGAGGCGGCCTGAGCGAACTGGATAAGGCCGGCTTCATC
AAGAGACAGCTGGTGGAAACCCGGCAGATCACAAAGCACGTGGCACAGATCCTGGACTCCCGGATGAACA
CTAAGTACGACGAGAACGACAAACTGATCCGGGAAGTGAAAGTGATCACCCTGAAGTCCAAGCTGGTGTC
CGATTTCCGGAAGGATTTCCAGTTTTACAAAGTGCGCGAGATCAACAACTACCACCACGCCCACGACGCC
TACCTGAACGCCGTCGTGGGAACCGCCCTGATCAAAAAGTACCCTAAGCTGGAAAGCGAGTTCGTGTACG
GCGACTACAAGGTGTACGACGTGCGGAAGATGATCGCCAAGAGCGAGCAGGAAATCGGCAAGGCTACCGC
CAAGTACTTCTTCTACAGCAACATCATGAACTTTTTCAAGACCGAGATTACCCTGGCCAACGGCGAGATC
CGGAAGCGGCCTCTGATCGAGACAAACGGCGAAACAGGCGAGATCGTGTGGGATAAGGGCCGGGACTTTG
CCACCGTGCGGAAAGTGCTGTCTATGCCCCAAGTGAATATCGTGAAAAAGACCGAGGTGCAGACAGGCGG
CTTCAGCAAAGAGTCTATCCTGCCCAAGAGGAACAGCGACAAGCTGATCGCCAGAAAGAAGGACTGGGAC
CCTAAGAAGTACGGCGGCTTCGACAGCCCCACCGTGGCCTATTCTGTGCTGGTGGTGGCCAAAGTGGAAA
AGGGCAAGTCCAAGAAACTGAAGAGTGTGAAAGAGCTGCTGGGGATCACCATCATGGAAAGAAGCAGCTT
CGAGAAGAATCCCATCGACTTTCTGGAAGCCAAGGGCTACAAAGAAGTGAAAAAGGACCTGATCATCAAG
CTGCCTAAGTACTCCCTGTTCGAGCTGGAAAACGGCCGGAAGAGAATGCTGGCCTCTGCCGGCGAACTGC
AGAAGGGAAACGAACTGGCCCTGCCCTCCAAATATGTGAACTTCCTGTACCTGGCCAGCCACTATGAGAA
GCTGAAGGGCTCCCCCGAGGATAATGAGCAGAAACAGCTGTTTGTGGAACAGCACAAACACTACCTGGAC
GAGATCATCGAGCAGATCAGCGAGTTCTCCAAGAGAGTGATCCTGGCCGACGCTAATCTGGACAAGGTGC
TGAGCGCCTACAACAAGCACAGAGACAAGCCTATCAGAGAGCAGGCCGAGAATATCATCCACCTGTTTAC
CCTGACCAGTCTGGGAGCCCCTGCCGCCTTCAAGTACTTTGACACCACCATCGACCGGAAGAGGTACACC
AGCACCAAAGAGGTGCTGGACGCCACCCTGATCCACCAGAGCATCACCGGCCTGTACGAGACACGGATCG
ACCTGTCTCAGCTGGGAGGCGACGCCTATCCCTATGACGTGCCCGATTATGCCAGCCTGGGCAGCGGCTC
CCCCAAGAAAAAACGCAAGGTGGAAGATCCTAAGAAAAAGCGGAAAGTGGACGGCATTGGTAGTGGGAGC
AACGGCAGCAGCGGGGATCCCGAGGGCAGAGGAAGTCTGCTAACATGCGGTGACGTCGAGGAGAATCCTG
GCCCAGTGAGCAAGGGCGAGGAGCTGTTCACCGGGGTGGTGCCCATCCTGGTCGAGCTGGACGGCGACGT
AAACGGCCACAAGTTCAGCGTGTCCGGCGAGGGCGAGGGCGATGCCACCTACGGCAAGCTGACCCTGAAG
TTCATCTGCACCACCGGCAAGCTGCCCGTGCCCTGGCCCACCCTCGTGACCACCCTGACCTACGGCGTGC
AGTGCTTCAGCCGCTACCCCGACCACATGAAGCAGCACGACTTCTTCAAGTCCGCCATGCCCGAAGGCTA
CGTCCAGGAGCGCACCATCTTCTTCAAGGACGACGGCAACTACAAGACCCGCGCCGAGGTGAAGTTCGAG
GGCGACACCCTGGTGAACCGCATCGAGCTGAAGGGCATCGACTTCAAGGAGGACGGCAACATCCTGGGGC
ACAAGCTGGAGTACAACTACAACAGCCACAACGTCTATATCATGGCCGACAAGCAGAAGAACGGCATCAA
GGTGAACTTCAAGATCCGCCACAACATCGAGGACGGCAGCGTGCAGCTCGCCGACCACTACCAGCAGAAC
ACCCCCATCGGCGACGGCCCCGTGCTGCTGCCCGACAACCACTACCTGAGCACCCAGTCCGCCCTGAGCA
AAGACCCCAACGAGAAGCGCGATCACATGGTCCTGCTGGAGTTCGTGACCGCCGCCGGGATCACTCTCGG
CATGGACGAGCTGTACAAGGAATTCTAAACGCGTTAAGTCGACAATCAACCTCTGGATTACAAAATTTGT
GAAAGATTGACTGGTATTCTTAACTATGTTGCTCCTTTTACGCTATGTGGATACGCTGCTTTAATGCCTT
TGTATCATGCTATTGCTTCCCGTATGGCTTTCATTTTCTCCTCCTTGTATAAATCCTGGTTGCTGTCTCT
TTATGAGGAGTTGTGGCCCGTTGTCAGGCAACGTGGCGTGGTGTGCACTGTGTTTGCTGACGCAACCCCC
ACTGGTTGGGGCATTGCCACCACCTGTCAGCTCCTTTCCGGGACTTTCGCTTTCCCCCTCCCTATTGCCA
CGGCGGAACTCATCGCCGCCTGCCTTGCCCGCTGCTGGACAGGGGCTCGGCTGTTGGGCACTGACAATTC
CGTGGTGTTGTCGGGGAAATCATCGTCCTTTCCTTGGCTGCTCGCCTGTGTTGCCACCTGGATTCTGCGC
GGGACGTCCTTCTGCTACGTCCCTTCGGCCCTCAATCCAGCGGACCTTCCTTCCCGCGGCCTGCTGCCGG
CTCTGCGGCCTCTTCCGCGTCTTCGCCTTCGCCCTCAGACGAGTCGGATCTCCCTTTGGGCCGCCTCCCC
GCGTCGACTTTAAGACCAATGACTTACAAGGCAGCTGTAGATCTTAGCCACTTTTTAAAAGAAAAGGGGG
GACTGGAAGGGCTAATTCACTCCCAACGAAGACAAGATCTGCTTTTTGCTTGTACTGGGTCTCTCTGGTT
AGACCAGATCTGAGCCTGGGAGCTCTCTGGCTAACTAGGGAACCCACTGCTTAAGCCTCAATAAAGCTTG
CCTTGAGTGCTTCAAGTAGTGTGTGCCCGTCTGTTGTGTGACTCTGGTAACTAGAGATCCCTCAGACCCT
TTTAGTCAGTGTGGAAAATCTCTAGCAGGGCCCGTTTAAACCCGCTGATCAGCCTCGACTGTGCCTTCTA
GTTGCCAGCCATCTGTTGTTTGCCCCTCCCCCGTGCCTTCCTTGACCCTGGAAGGTGCCACTCCCACTGT
CCTTTCCTAATAAAATGAGGAAATTGCATCGCATTGTCTGAGTAGGTGTCATTCTATTCTGGGGGGTGGG
GTGGGGCAGGACAGCAAGGGGGAGGATTGGGAAGACAATAGCAGGCATGCTGGGGATGCGGTGGGCTCTA
TGGCTTCTGAGGCGGAAAGAACCAGCTGGGGCTCTAGGGGGTATCCCC
[124 nt withheld, positions 11879-12002]
C
[91 nt withheld, positions 12004-12094]
A
[49 nt withheld, positions 12096-12144]
CCTTTGACGTTGGAGTCCACGTTCTTTAATAGTGGACTCTTGTTCCAAACTGGAACAACACTCAACCCTA
TCTCGGTCTATTCTTTTGATTTATAAGGGATTTTGCCGATTTCGGCCTATTGGTTAAAAAATGAGCTGAT
TTAACAAAAATTTAACGCGAATTAATTCTGTGGAATGTGTGTCAGTTAGGGTGTGGAAAGTCCCCAGGCT
CCCCAGCAGGCAGAAGTATGCAAAGCATGCATCTCAATTAGTCAGCAACCAGGTGTGGAAAGTCCCCAGG
CTCCCCAGCAGGCAGAAGTATGCAAAGCATGCATCTCAATTAGTCAGCAACCATAGTCCCGCCCCTAACT
CCGCCCATCCCGCCCCTAACTCCGCCCAGTTCCGCCCATTCTCCGCCCCATGGCTGACTAATTTTTTTTA
TTTATGCAGAGGCCGAGGCCGCCTCTGCCTCTGAGCTATTCCAGAAGTAGTGAGGAGGCTTTTTTGGAGG
CCTAGGCTTTTGCAAAAAGCTCCCGGGAGCTTGTATATCCATTTTCGGATCTGATCAGCACGTGTTGACA
ATTAATCATCGGCATAGTATATCGGCATAGTATAATACGACAAGGTGAGGAACTAAACCATGGCCAAGTT
GACCAGTGCCGTTCCGGTGCTCACCGCGCGCGACGTCGCCGGAGCGGTCGAGTTCTGGACCGACCGGCTC
GGGTTCTCCCGGGACTTCGTGGAGGACGACTTCGCCGGTGTGGTCCGGGACGACGTGACCCTGTTCATCA
GCGCGGTCCAGGACCAGGTGGTGCCGGACAACACCCTGGCCTGGGTGTGGGTGCGCGGCCTGGACGAGCT
GTACGCCGAGTGGTCGGAGGTCGTGTCCACGAACTTCCGGGACGCCTCCGGGCCGGCCATGACCGAGATC
GGCGAGCAGCCGTGGGGGCGGGAGTTCGCCCTGCGCGACCCGGCCGGCAACTGCGTGCACTTCGTGGCCG
AGGAGCAGGACTGACACGTGCTACGAGATTTCGATTCCACCGCCGCCTTCTATGAAAGGTTGGGCTTCGG
AATCGTTTTCCGGGACGCCGGCTGGATGATCCTCCAGCGCGGGGATCTCATGCTGGAGTTCTTCGCCCAC
CCCAACTTGTTTATTGCAGCTTATAATGGTTACAAATAAAGCAATAGCATCACAAATTTCACAAATAAAG
CATTTTTTTCACTGCATTCTAGTTGTGGTTTGTCCAAACTCATCAATGTATCTTATCATGTCTGTATACC
GTCGACCTCTAGCTAGAGCTTGGCGTAATCATGGTCATAGCTGTTTCCTGTGTGAAATTGTTATCCGCTC
ACAATTCCACACAACATACGAGCCGGAAGCATAAAGTGTAAAGCCTGGGGTGCCTAATGAGTGAGCTAAC
TCACATTAATTGCGTTGCGCTCACTGCCCGCTTTCCAGTCGGGAAACCTGTCGTGCCAGCTGCATTAATG
AATCGGCCAACGCGCGGGGAGAGGCGGTTTGCGTATTGGGCGCTCTTCCGCTTCCTCGCTCACTGACTCG
CTGCGCTCGGTCGTTCGGCTGCGGCGAGCGGTATCAGCTCACTCAAAGGCGGTAATACGGTTATCCACAG
AATCAGGGGATAACGCAGGAAAGAACATGTGAGCAAAAGGCCAGCAAAAGGCCAGGAACCGTAAAAAGGC
CGCGTTGCTGGCGTTTTTCCATAGGCTCCGCCCCCCTGACGAGCATCACAAAAATCGACGCTCAAGTCAG
AGGTGGCGAAACCCGACAGGACTATAAAGATACCAGGCGTTTCCCCCTGGAAGCTCCCTCGTGCGCTCTC
CTGTTCCGACCCTGCCGCTTACCGGATACCTGTCCGCCTTTCTCCCTTCGGGAAGCGTGGCGCTTTCTCA
TAGCTCACGCTGTAGGTATCTCAGTTCGGTGTAGGTCGTTCGCTCCAAGCTGGGCTGTGTGCACGAACCC
CCCGTTCAGCCCGACCGCTGCGCCTTATCCGGTAACTATCGTCTTGAGTCCAACCCGGTAAGACACGACT
TATCGCCACTGGCAGCAGCCACTGGTAACAGGATTAGCAGAGCGAGGTATGTAGGCGGTGCTACAGAGTT
CTTGAAGTGGTGGCCTAACTACGGCTACACTAGAAGAACAGTATTTGGTATCTGCGCTCTGCTGAAGCCA
GTTACCTTCGGAAAAAGAGTTGGTAGCTCTTGATCCGGCAAACAAACCACCGCTGGTAGCGGTGGTTTTT
TTGTTTGCAAGCAGCAGATTACGCGCAGAAAAAAAGGATCTCAAGAAGATCCTTTGATCTTTTCTACGGG
GTCTGACGCTCAGTGGAACGAAAACTCACGTTAAGGGATTTTGGTCATGAGATTATCAAAAAGGATCTTC
ACCTAGATCCTTTTAAATTAAAAATGAAGTTTTAAATCAATCTAAAGTATATATGAGTAAACTTGGTCTG
ACAGTTACCAATGCTTAATCAGTGAGGCACCTATCTCAGCGATCTGTCTATTTCGTTCATCCATAGTTGC
CTGACTCCCCGTCGTGTAGATAACTACGATACGGGAGGGCTTACCATCTGGCCCCAGTGCTGCAATGATA
CCGCGAGACCCACGCTCACCGGCTCCAGATTTATCAGCAATAAACCAGCCAGCCGGAAGGGCCGAGCGCA
GAAGTGGTCCTGCAACTTTATCCGCCTCCATCCAGTCTATTAATTGTTGCCGGGAAGCTAGAGTAAGTAG
TTCGCCAGTTAATAGTTTGCGCAACGTTGTTGCCATTGCTACAGGCATCGTGGTGTCACGCTCGTCGTTT
GGTATGGCTTCATTCAGCTCCGGTTCCCAACGATCAAGGCGAGTTACATGATCCCCCATGTTGTGCAAAA
AAGCGGTTAGCTCCTTCGGTCCTCCGATCGTTGTCAGAAGTAAGTTGGCCGCAGTGTTATCACTCATGGT
TATGGCAGCACTGCATAATTCTCTTACTGTCATGCCATCCGTAAGATGCTTTTCTGTGACTGGTGAGTAC
TCAACCAAGTCATTCTGAGAATAGTGTATGCGGCGACCGAGTTGCTCTTGCCCGGCGTCAATACGGGATA
ATACCGCGCCACATAGCAGAACTTTAAAAGTGCTCATCATTGGAAAACGTTCTTCGGGGC
Features (pLannotate 1.2.2; 35 found; start..end, strand, type, name):
    176..280     -  promoter       AmpR promoter: bla
    339..391     -  misc_feature   bom (fragment): basis of mobility region from pBR322
    546..925     +  enhancer       CMV enhancer: human cytomegalovirus immediate early enhancer
    926..1125    +  promoter       CMV promoter: human cytomegalovirus (CMV) immediate early promoter
   1143..1323    +  LTR            5' LTR (truncated): truncated 5' long terminal repeat (LTR) from HIV-1
   1370..1495    +  misc_feature   HIV-1 Ψ: packaging signal of human immunodeficiency virus type 1
   1479..1842    +  CDS            HIV-1 gag (fragment): gag protein from human immunodeficiency virus 1; gag
   1988..2221    +  misc_feature   RRE: The Rev response element (RRE) of HIV-1 allows for Rev-dependent mRNA export from the nucleus to the cytoplasm.
   2598..2698    +  CDS            Rev (fragment): human immunodeficiency virus 1 (HIV-1) Rev protein; rev; enhances nuclear export of unspliced and incompletely spliced viral mRNAs
   2748..2865    +  misc_feature   cPPT/CTS: central polypurine tract and central termination sequence of HIV-1
   2916..3156    +  promoter       U6 promoter: RNA polymerase III promoter for human U6 snRNA
   3342..4001    -  CDS            deoC1: DEOC1_STAAN - Also known as dra. Experimental evidence at protein level: Swiss-Prot protein existence level 1. Catalyzes a reversible aldol reaction between acetaldehyde and D-glyceraldehyde 3-phosphate to generate 2-deoxy-D-ribose 5- phosphate. From Staphylococcus aureus (strain N315).
   5046..5121    +  misc_RNA       gRNA scaffold: guide RNA scaffold for the Streptococcus pyogenes CRISPR/Cas9 system
   5139..5157    +  CDS            small t antigen (fragment): SV40 (simian virus 40) small t antigen
   5183..5394    +  promoter       EF-1α core promoter: core promoter for human elongation factor EF-1α
   5443..5628    +  CDS            KRAB: Krüppel-associated box (KRAB) transcriptional repression domain from the human zinc finger protein ZNF10 (Margolin et al., 1994)
   5650..9753    +  CDS            Cas9: Cas9 (Csn1) endonuclease from the Streptococcus pyogenes Type II CRISPR/Cas system generates RNA-guided double strand breaks in DNA
   9946..10659   +  CDS            EGFP: EGFP is a basic (constitutively fluorescent) green fluorescent protein published in 1996, derived from Aequorea victoria. It is reported to be a rapidly-maturing weak dimer with moderate acid sensitivity.
  10684..11272   +  misc_feature   WPRE: woodchuck hepatitis virus posttranscriptional regulatory element
  11323..11342   +  misc_feature   cPPT/CTS (fragment): central polypurine tract and central termination sequence of HIV-1
  11344..11577   +  LTR            3' LTR (ΔU3): self-inactivating 3' long terminal repeat (LTR) from HIV-1
  11609..11833   +  polyA_signal   bGH poly(A) signal: bovine growth hormone polyadenylation signal
  11837..11858   +  promoter       SV40 promoter (fragment): SV40 enhancer and early promoter
  11879..12307   +  rep_origin     f1 ori (sequence partly withheld): f1 bacteriophage origin of replication; arrow indicates direction of (+) strand synthesis
  12321..12650   +  promoter       SV40 promoter: SV40 enhancer and early promoter
  12698..12745   +  promoter       EM7 promoter: synthetic bacterial promoter&nbsp
  12764..13138   +  CDS            BleoR: antibiotic-binding protein; Sh ble from Streptoalloteichus hindustanus; confers resistance to bleomycin, phleomycin, and Zeocin™
  13148..13273   +  CDS            ble (fragment): BLE_KLEPN - Experimental evidence at protein level: Swiss-Prot protein existence level 1. Binding protein with a strong affinity to the bleomycin family of antibiotics. Binds to CL990; an antimitotic-antibiotic compound. From Klebsiella pneumoniae.
  13268..13389   +  polyA_signal   SV40 poly(A) signal: SV40 polyadenylation signal
  13460..13482   -  protein_bind   lac operator (fragment): The lac repressor binds to the lac operator to inhibit transcription in E. coli. This inhibition can be relieved by adding lactose or isopropyl-β-D-thiogalactopyranoside (IPTG). lac repressor encoded by lacI
  13486..13516   -  promoter       lac promoter: promoter for the E. coli lac operon
  13531..13552   -  protein_bind   CAP binding site: CAP binding activates transcription in the presence of cAMP. E. coli catabolite activator protein
  13565..13657   -  CDS            lacI (fragment): lac repressor; lacI; The lac repressor binds to the lac operator to inhibit transcription in E. coli. This inhibition can be relieved by adding lactose or isopropyl-β-D-thiogalactopyranoside (IPTG).
  13840..14428   -  rep_origin     ori: high-copy-number ColE1/pMB1/pBR322/pUC origin of replication
  14599..175     -  CDS            AmpR (across the origin): β-lactamase; bla; confers resistance to ampicillin, carbenicillin, and related antibiotics
