[The description below was written by a language model from this plasmid's Addgene catalogue record, the feature table of its GenBank file and pLannotate feature annotations shown in this document.]
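Description:
Lenti-(BB)-EF1a-KRAB-dCas9-P2A-EGFP is an all-in-one lentiviral CRISPR interference vector built on the lentiCRISPRv2 backbone, about 15.3 kb in the full sequence record. It is propagated in E. coli through a high-copy ColE1/pUC-type origin with ampicillin resistance. The backbone also carries an f1 origin and an SV40/EM7-driven bleomycin/Zeocin resistance cassette located outside the viral LTRs. The transfer cassette has third-generation features: a CMV enhancer/promoter fused to a truncated HIV-1 5' LTR, the Ψ packaging signal, RRE, cPPT/CTS, WPRE, and a self-inactivating ΔU3 3' LTR, so the integrated provirus relies on its internal promoters.

Two expression units lie between the LTRs. A human U6 promoter drives an S. pyogenes guide RNA scaffold, preceded by a roughly 1.9 kb filler segment (part of which the annotation tool matches to a bacterial deoC sequence) that is removed with BsmBI to insert a spacer. Downstream, the EF-1α core promoter drives the ZNF10 KRAB repression domain fused to catalytically inactive Cas9, followed by an EGFP reporter released as a separate protein through a 2A peptide. This allows transduced cells to be tracked or sorted by fluorescence while KRAB-dCas9 silences guide-targeted promoters or enhancers. The depositor notes an N1396S substitution in dCas9 that is not known to affect function.

The accompanying GenBank record covers only 1,423 bp around the dCas9–EGFP junction. It shows the C-terminal HA tag and two SV40 nuclear localization signals. It labels the 2A element as T2A, whereas the plasmid name says P2A, and it annotates the start of the fluorescent protein as an mVenus fragment, probably because of similarity to EGFP.
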