Addgene plasmid #118156: Lenti-(BB)-EF1a-KRAB-dCas9-P2A-EGFP
Purpose: Catalytically inactive Cas9 from S. pyogenes with P2A-EGFP under the EF1a core promoter, and cloning backbone for sgRNA. Contains BsmBI sites for insertion of spacer sequences.
Depositing lab: Jorge Ferrer. Depositing organization: Imperial College London.
Backbone
  Vector backbone: lentiCRISPRv2
  Backbone manufacturer: Feng Zhang (Addgene #52961)
  Vector type: Mammalian Expression, Lentiviral, CRISPR
Growth in bacteria
  Bacterial resistance: Ampicillin, 100 μg/mL
  Growth temperature: 37°C
  Growth strain: Stbl3
  Copy number: High Copy
Gene/Insert
  Gene/Insert name: KRAB-dCas9-P2A-EGFP
  Species: H. sapiens (human)
  Insert size (bp): 4907
  Promoter: EF1a core and U6
  Tag / fusion protein: HA (C terminal on insert)
  Cloning method: Gibson Cloning
  Sequencing primers: 5′ TAAGAAGTACGGCGGCTTCG
Terms and licenses: Academic/Nonprofit Terms; Industry Terms: Not Available to Industry
Depositor comments: Note: Plasmid contains a N1396S mutation in dCas9. This mutation is not known to affect plasmid function.
How to cite: Lenti-(BB)-EF1a-KRAB-dCas9-P2A-EGFP was a gift from Jorge Ferrer (Addgene plasmid # 118156 ; http://n2t.net/addgene:118156 ; RRID:Addgene_118156)
