LOCUS       Exported 1423 bp ds-DNA linear SYN 17-MAY-2021
DEFINITION  Catalytically inactive Cas9 from S. pyogenes with P2A-EGFP under the
            EF1a core promoter, and cloning backbone for sgRNA. Contains BsmBI
            sites for insertion of spacer sequences..
ACCESSION   .
VERSION     .
KEYWORDS    Lenti-(BB)-EF1a-KRAB-dCas9-P2A-EGFP
SOURCE      synthetic DNA construct
  ORGANISM  synthetic DNA construct
REFERENCE   1 (bases 1 to 1423)
  TITLE     Ferrer Lab Plasmids
REFERENCE   2 (bases 1 to 1423)
  AUTHORS   .
  TITLE     Direct Submission
  JOURNAL   Exported May 17, 2021 from SnapGene Server 1.1.58
            http://www.snapgene.com
FEATURES             Location/Qualifiers
     source          1..1423
                     /organism="synthetic DNA construct"
                     /mol_type="other DNA"
     CDS             294..320
                     /codon_start=1
                     /product="HA (human influenza hemagglutinin) epitope tag"
                     /label=HA
                     /translation="YPYDVPDYA"
     CDS             339..359
                     /codon_start=1
                     /product="nuclear localization signal of SV40 (simian virus
                     40) large T antigen"
                     /label=SV40 NLS
                     /translation="PKKKRKV"
     CDS             366..386
                     /codon_start=1
                     /product="nuclear localization signal of SV40 (simian virus
                     40) large T antigen"
                     /label=SV40 NLS
                     /translation="PKKKRKV"
     CDS             429..482
                     /codon_start=1
                     /product="2A peptide from Thosea asigna virus capsid
                     protein"
                     /label=T2A
                     /note="Eukaryotic ribosomes fail to insert a peptide bond
                     between the Gly and Pro residues, yielding separate
                     polypeptides."
                     /translation="EGRGSLLTCGDVEENPGP"
     CDS             483..998
                     /codon_start=1
                     /product="N-terminal fragment of mVenus for use in
                     bimolecular fluorescence complementation (BiFC) (Kodama and
                     Hu, 2010)"
                     /label=VN173
                     /translation="VSKGEELFTGVVPILVELDGDVNGHKFSVSGEGEGDATYGKLTLK
                     FICTTGKLPVPWPTLVTTLTYGVQCFSRYPDHMKQHDFFKSAMPEGYVQERTIFFKDDG
                     NYKTRAEVKFEGDTLVNRIELKGIDFKEDGNILGHKLEYNYNSHNVYIMADKQKNGIKV
                     NFKIRHNIE"
     primer_bind     complement(525..546)
                     /label=EGFP-N
                     /note="EGFP, reverse primer"
     primer_bind     complement(786..805)
                     /label=EXFP-R
                     /note="For distinguishing EGFP variants, reverse primer"
ORIGIN
        1 nnnnnntnnn gnntntnnag agagtgatcc tggccgacgc taatctggac aaggtgctga
       61 gcgcctacaa caagcacaga gacaagccta tcagagagca ggccgagaat atcatccacc
      121 tgtttaccct gaccagtctg ggagcccctg ccgccttcaa gtactttgac accaccatcg
      181 accggaagag gtacaccagc accaaagagg tgctggacgc caccctgatc caccagagca
      241 tcaccggcct gtacgagaca cggatcgacc tgtctcagct gggaggcgac gcctatccct
      301 atgacgtgcc cgattatgcc agcctgggca gcggctcccc caagaaaaaa cgcaaggtgg
      361 aagatcctaa gaaaaagcgg aaagtggacg gcattggtag tgggagcaac ggcagcagcg
      421 gggatcccga gggcagagga agtctgctaa catgcggtga cgtcgaggag aatcctggcc
      481 cagtgagcaa gggcgaggag ctgttcaccg gggtggtgcc catcctggtc gagctggacg
      541 gcgacgtaaa cggccacaag ttcagcgtgt ccggcgaggg cgagggcgat gccacctacg
      601 gcaagctgac cctgaagttc atctgcacca ccggcaagct gcccgtgccc tggcccaccc
      661 tcgtgaccac cctgacctac ggcgtgcagt gcttcagccg ctaccccgac cacatgaagc
      721 agcacgactt cttcaagtcc gccatgcccg aaggctacgt ccaggagcgc accatcttct
      781 tcaaggacga cggcaactac aagacccgcg ccgaggtgaa gttcgagggc gacaccctgg
      841 tgaaccgcat cgagctgaag ggcatcgact tcaaggagga cggcaacatc ctggggcaca
      901 agctggagta caactacaac agccacaacg tctatatcat ggccgacaag cagaagaacg
      961 gcatcaaggt gaacttcaag atccgccaca acatcgagga cggcagcgtg cagctcgccg
     1021 accactacca gcagaacacc cccatcggcg acggccccgt gctgctgccc gacaaccact
     1081 acctgagcac ccagtccgcc ctgaacaaag accccaacga gaagcgcgat cacatggtcc
     1141 tggctggaat tcgtgaccgc cgcccgggat nnctcncggc atggacaanc tgtacaagga
     1201 attctaancg nnttaannga caatcaaccn tnggnattnc aaaattgtgg aagaaatgan
     1261 gggggattct taacannntn gcccntttta cccnagtggn aaacccngct tnanagccct
     1321 tgtttaagcc nnntggttcc cccaaggggt tnttttttct ccccntgaaa aaacccggnt
     1381 ncggncctct ttnnnnnaan nntgggcccc ttncntgnaa agg
//
